>Addgene plasmid #228582 | TMEM16A-I546K-peGFP-N1 | addgene full sequence | sequence record 454418 | Addgene NGS Result
TAGTTATTAATAGTAATCAATTACGGGGTCATTAGTTCATAGCCCATATATGGAGTTCCGCGTTACATAA
CTTACGGTAAATGGCCCGCCTGGCTGACCGCCCAACGACCCCCGCCCATTGACGTCAATAATGACGTATG
TTCCCATAGTAACGCCAATAGGGACTTTCCATTGACGTCAATGGGTGGAGTATTTACGGTAAACTGCCCA
CTTGGCAGTACATCAAGTGTATCATATGCCAAGTACGCCCCCTATTGACGTCAATGACGGTAAATGGCCC
GCCTGGCATTATGCCCAGTACATGACCTTATGGGACTTTCCTACTTGGCAGTACATCTACGTATTAGTCA
TCGCTATTACCATGGTGATGCGGTTTTGGCAGTACATCAATGGGCGTGGATAGCGGTTTGACTCACGGGG
ATTTCCAAGTCTCCACCCCATTGACGTCAATGGGAGTTTGTTTTGGCACCAAAATCAACGGGACTTTCCA
AAATGTCGTAACAACTCCGCCCCATTGACGCAAATGGGCGGTAGGCGTGTACGGTGGGAGGTCTATATAA
GCAGAGCTGGTTTAGTGAACCGTCAGATCCGCTAGCGCTACCGGACTCAGATCTCGAGCTCAAGCTTCGA
ATTCGGCACGAGGCAGCGACATCGGCCTGGAGGGCTTGACCCCAGAGGGAACCTCTGCGGACCGAGAGTG
CCAGCGGGGACCGGAAACAATCGCGCACGAGGCACAGGACGCAGGAACCCCCAACTCAGGTGACGCCACC
GGGGTTGTGGATGGGGAGCGCGAGGCCACCATGAGGGTCCCCGAGAAGTACTCGACGCTCCCGGCGGAGG
ACCGCAGCGTCCACATCGTGAACATCTGCGCCATCGAGGACCTGGGCTACCTGCCGTCCGAGGGCACGTT
GCTGAACTCTCTGTCCGTGGACCCCGACGCCGAATGCAAGTATGGACTATACTTCAGGGATGGCAAACGG
AAGGTGGACTACATCTTGGTATACCATCACAAGAGAGCCTCAGGGAGCAGGACTCTGGCCAGGAGGGGAC
TACAAAATGACATGGTCCTGGGGACCCGCAGCGTCAGGCAGGACCAGCCCCTTCCCGGGAAGGGGAGCCC
TGTGGATGCAGGCTCACCGGAAGTCCCCATGGATTACCATGAAGATGACAAACGCTTCAGACGGGAGGAA
TATGAGGGCAACCTGTTGGAGGCAGGCCTGGAGTTGGAGAATGACGAGGATACCAAAATCCATGGTGTCG
GGTTTGTGAAGATCCATGCGCCCTGGCATGTGCTCTGTAGGGAAGCTGAGTTTTTGAAACTAAAGATGCC
CACAAAGAAGGTGTACCACATCAGTGAGACGCGAGGCCTCCTGAAAACCATCAACTCGGTTCTGCAGAAG
ATCACAGACCCCATCCAGCCCAAGGTGGCTGAGCACAGGCCACAGACCACAAAGAGGCTCTCCTATCCCT
TCTCCCGGGAGAAGCAACACCTATTCGACCTGACTGACAGGGACTCTTTTTTCGACAGCAAAACCCGGAG
CACAATAGTCTATGAAATCCTGAAGAGAACAACGTGCACCAAGGCCAAGTACAGCATGGGTATCACCAGC
CTCCTGGCCAATGGCGTATACTCAGCTGCATACCCTCTGCACGATGGGGACTATGAGGGTGACAACGTTG
AGTTCAACGACAGGAAACTCCTGTATGAGGAATGGGCAAGTTACGGAGTCTTCTACAAATACCAGCCCAT
TGACCTGGTCAGGAAATACTTTGGTGAGAAGGTTGGCCTGTACTTTGCCTGGCTTGGAGCCTACACCCAG
ATGCTCATCCCTGCCTCGATCGTGGGTGTCATTGTCTTTCTCTATGGATGTGCCACTGTGGACGAAAACA
TCCCCAGTATGGAGATGTGTGACCAGAGATACAACATCACCATGTGTCCTCTGTGTGACAAGACCTGCAG
CTACTGGAAGATGAGCTCAGCCTGTGCCACAGCCCGTGCCAGTCACCTTTTTGATAACCCTGCCACCGTC
TTCTTCTCTGTGTTTATGGCCCTCTGGGCTGCCACTTTCATGGAGCACTGGAAACGGAAGCAGATGAGGC
TCAACTACCGATGGGACCTCACAGGCTTCGAGGAGGAGGAGGATCATCCCAGAGCAGAGTATGAAGCCAG
AGTCTTAGAGAAGTCACTGAGAAAAGAATCCAGAAACAAAGAGACCGACAAGGTGAAGCTGACCTGGAGG
GACCGATTCCCAGCCTATTTCACCAATCTTGTCTCCATCATCTTCATGATCGCAGTGACATTTGCAATCG
TCCTCGGAGTTATCATCTATAGAATCTCCACAGCTGCAGCCTTGGCCATGAACTCCTCCCCGTCTGTGCG
GTCCAACATCCGGGTTACAGTCACGGCCACCGCTGTTATCATCAACCTCGTGGTCAAGATTCTGCTGGAT
GAAGTTTACGGCTGCATTGCCAGGTGGCTCACCAAGATTGAGGTCCCAAAGACAGAGAAGAGCTTTGAGG
AGAGGCTAACCTTCAAGGCCTTCCTGCTCAAGTTTGTGAACTCTTACACTCCCATCTTCTATGTCGCCTT
CTTCAAAGGCCGGTTTGTTGGTCGGCCCGGTGACTACGTGTACATCTTCCGCTCTTTCCGGATGGAGGAG
TGTGCCCCGGGCGGCTGCCTCATGGAGCTCTGTATCCAGCTGAGCATCATTATGCTGGGCAAGCAGCTAA
TCCAGAACAATCTCTTCGAGATTGGCATCCCGAAGATGAAAAAGTTCATCCGCTACCTGAAGCTGCGCAG
ACAGAGCCCCTCAGACCGTGAAGAGTACGTGAAGCGGAAGCAGCGCTATGAGGTGGACTTCAACCTCGAA
CCTTTCGCCGGCCTCACGCCCGAGTACATGGAAATGATCATTCAGTTCGGCTTTGTCACCCTGTTTGTTG
CGTCCTTCCCTCTGGCTCCACTCTTCGCCCTGCTAAACAACATCATTGAGATCCGCCTGGATGCCAAAAA
GTTTGTCACCGAGCTACGGAGGCCAGTAGCCATCAGAGCCAAAGACATCGGCATCTGGTATAACATCCTC
AGAGGTGTTGGGAAGCTGGCTGTCATCATTAATGCCTTTGTGATCTCCTTCACGTCTGACTTCATCCCTC
GCCTGGTGTACCTCTACATGTACAGTCAGAATGGGACCATGCACGGCTTCGTCAATCACACGCTCTCTTC
CTTCAATGTCAGCGACTTCCAGAATGGCACAGCACCCAATGACCCACTGGACCTGGGCTATGAGGTTCAG
ATCTGCAGGTATAAAGATTACCGGGAACCCCCATGGTCAGAACACAAGTATGACATCTCCAAAGACTTCT
GGGCTGTCCTGGCCGCCCGACTGGCATTTGTCATTGTCTTCCAGAACCTGGTGATGTTCATGAGTGACTT
TGTGGACTGGGTGATCCCTGATATCCCCAAAGACATCAGCCAGCAGATCCACAAAGAGAAGGTTCTCATG
GTGGAGCTGTTTATGCGTGAGGAGCAGGGCAAGCAGCAGCTACTGGACACATGGATGGAGAAGGAGAAGC
CAAGGGATGTGCCTTGTAACAACCACAGCCCCACAACCCACCCAGAGGCAGGCGACGGCAGCCCAGTCCC
CAGCTACGAGTACCATGGGGACGCGCTGCGGGATCCACCGGTCGCCACCATGGTGAGCAAGGGCGAGGAG
CTGTTCACCGGGGTGGTGCCCATCCTGGTCGAGCTGGACGGCGACGTAAACGGCCACAAGTTCAGCGTGT
CCGGCGAGGGCGAGGGCGATGCCACCTACGGCAAGCTGACCCTGAAGTTCATCTGCACCACCGGCAAGCT
GCCCGTGCCCTGGCCCACCCTCGTGACCACCCTGACCTACGGCGTGCAGTGCTTCAGCCGCTACCCCGAC
CACATGAAGCAGCACGACTTCTTCAAGTCCGCCATGCCCGAAGGCTACGTCCAGGAGCGCACCATCTTCT
TCAAGGACGACGGCAACTACAAGACCCGCGCCGAGGTGAAGTTCGAGGGCGACACCCTGGTGAACCGCAT
CGAGCTGAAGGGCATCGACTTCAAGGAGGACGGCAACATCCTGGGGCACAAGCTGGAGTACAACTACAAC
AGCCACAACGTCTATATCATGGCCGACAAGCAGAAGAACGGCATCAAGGTGAACTTCAAGATCCGCCACA
ACATCGAGGACGGCAGCGTGCAGCTCGCCGACCACTACCAGCAGAACACCCCCATCGGCGACGGCCCCGT
GCTGCTGCCCGACAACCACTACCTGAGCACCCAGTCCGCCCTGAGCAAAGACCCCAACGAGAAGCGCGAT
CACATGGTCCTGCTGGAGTTCGTGACCGCCGCCGGGATCACTCTCGGCATGGACGAGCTGTACAAGTAAA
GCGGCCGCGACTCTAGATCATAATCAGCCATACCACATTTGTAGAGGTTTTACTTGCTTTAAAAAACCTC
CCACACCTCCCCCTGAACCTGAAACATAAAATGAATGCAATTGTTGTTGTTAACTTGTTTATTGCAGCTT
ATAATGGTTACAAATAAAGCAATAGCATCACAAATTTCACAAATAAAGCATTTTTTTCACTGCATTCTAG
TTGTGGTTTGTCCAAACTCATCAATGTATCTTAAGGCGTAAATTGTAAGCGTTAATATTTTGTTAAAATT
CGCGTTAAATTTTTGTTAAATCAGCTCATTTTTTAACCAATAGGCCGAAATCGGCAAAATCCCTTATAAA
TCAAAAGAATAGACCGAGATAGGGT
[37 nt withheld, positions 4786-4822]
AAAGAACGTGGACTCCAACGTCAAAGG
[49 nt withheld, positions 4850-4898]
T
[91 nt withheld, positions 4900-4990]
G
[124 nt withheld, positions 4992-5115]
CAGGTGGCACTTTTCGGGGAAATGTGCGCGGAACCCCTATTTGTTTATTTTTCTAAATACATTCAAATAT
GTATCCGCTCATGAGACAATAACCCTGATAAATGCTTCAATAATATTGAAAAAGGAAGAGTCCTGAGGCG
GAAAGAACCAGCTGTGGAATGTGTGTCAGTTAGGGTGTGGAAAGTCCCCAGGCTCCCCAGCAGGCAGAAG
TATGCAAAGCATGCATCTCAATTAGTCAGCAACCAGGTGTGGAAAGTCCCCAGGCTCCCCAGCAGGCAGA
AGTATGCAAAGCATGCATCTCAATTAGTCAGCAACCATAGTCCCGCCCCTAACTCCGCCCATCCCGCCCC
TAACTCCGCCCAGTTCCGCCCATTCTCCGCCCCATGGCTGACTAATTTTTTTTATTTATGCAGAGGCCGA
GGCCGCCTCGGCCTCTGAGCTATTCCAGAAGTAGTGAGGAGGCTTTTTTGGAGGCCTAGGCTTTTGCAAA
GATCGATCAAGAGACAGGATGAGGATCGTTTCGCATGATTGAACAAGATGGATTGCACGCAGGTTCTCCG
GCCGCTTGGGTGGAGAGGCTATTCGGCTATGACTGGGCACAACAGACAATCGGCTGCTCTGATGCCGCCG
TGTTCCGGCTGTCAGCGCAGGGGCGCCCGGTTCTTTTTGTCAAGACCGACCTGTCCGGTGCCCTGAATGA
ACTGCAAGACGAGGCAGCGCGGCTATCGTGGCTGGCCACGACGGGCGTTCCTTGCGCAGCTGTGCTCGAC
GTTGTCACTGAAGCGGGAAGGGACTGGCTGCTATTGGGCGAAGTGCCGGGGCAGGATCTCCTGTCATCTC
ACCTTGCTCCTGCCGAGAAAGTATCCATCATGGCTGATGCAATGCGGCGGCTGCATACGCTTGATCCGGC
TACCTGCCCATTCGACCACCAAGCGAAACATCGCATCGAGCGAGCACGTACTCGGATGGAAGCCGGTCTT
GTCGATCAGGATGATCTGGACGAAGAGCATCAGGGGCTCGCGCCAGCCGAACTGTTCGCCAGGCTCAAGG
CGAGCATGCCCGACGGCGAGGATCTCGTCGTGACCCATGGCGATGCCTGCTTGCCGAATATCATGGTGGA
AAATGGCCGCTTTTCTGGATTCATCGACTGTGGCCGGCTGGGTGTGGCGGACCGCTATCAGGACATAGCG
TTGGCTACCCGTGATATTGCTGAAGAGCTTGGCGGCGAATGGGCTGACCGCTTCCTCGTGCTTTACGGTA
TCGCCGCTCCCGATTCGCAGCGCATCGCCTTCTATCGCCTTCTTGACGAGTTCTTCTGAGCGGGACTCTG
GGGTTCGAAATGACCGACCAAGCGACGCCCAACCTGCCATCACGAGATTTCGATTCCACCGCCGCCTTCT
ATGAAAGGTTGGGCTTCGGAATCGTTTTCCGGGACGCCGGCTGGATGATCCTCCAGCGCGGGGATCTCAT
GCTGGAGTTCTTCGCCCACCCTAGGGGGAGGCTAACTGAAACACGGAAGGAGACAATACCGGAAGGAACC
CGCGCTATGACGGCAATAAAAAGACAGAATAAAACGCACGGTGTTGGGTCGTTTGTTCATAAACGCGGGG
TTCGGTCCCAGGGCTGGCACTCTGTCGATACCCCACCGAGACCCCATTGGGGCCAATACGCCCGCGTTTC
TTCCTTTTCCCCACCCCACCCCCCAAGTTCGGGTGAAGGCCCAGGGCTCGCAGCCAACGTCGGGGCGGCA
GGCCCTGCCATAGCCTCAGGTTACTCATATATACTTTAGATTGATTTAAAACTTCATTTTTAATTTAAAA
GGATCTAGGTGAAGATCCTTTTTGATAATCTCATGACCAAAATCCCTTAACGTGAGTTTTCGTTCCACTG
AGCGTCAGACCCCGTAGAAAAGATCAAAGGATCTTCTTGAGATCCTTTTTTTCTGCGCGTAATCTGCTGC
TTGCAAACAAAAAAACCACCGCTACCAGCGGTGGTTTGTTTGCCGGATCAAGAGCTACCAACTCTTTTTC
CGAAGGTAACTGGCTTCAGCAGAGCGCAGATACCAAATACTGTTCTTCTAGTGTAGCCGTAGTTAGGCCA
CCACTTCAAGAACTCTGTAGCACCGCCTACATACCTCGCTCTGCTAATCCTGTTACCAGTGGCTGCTGCC
AGTGGCGATAAGTCGTGTCTTACCGGGTTGGACTCAAGACGATAGTTACCGGATAAGGCGCAGCGGTCGG
GCTGAACGGGGGGTTCGTGCACACAGCCCAGCTTGGAGCGAACGACCTACACCGAACTGAGATACCTACA
GCGTGAGCTATGAGAAAGCGCCACGCTTCCCGAAGGGAGAAAGGCGGACAGGTATCCGGTAAGCGGCAGG
GTCGGAACAGGAGAGCGCACGAGGGAGCTTCCAGGGGGAAACGCCTGGTATCTTTATAGTCCTGTCGGGT
TTCGCCACCTCTGACTTGAGCGTCGATTTTTGTGATGCTCGTCAGGGGGGCGGAGCCTATGGAAAAACGC
CAGCAACGCGGCCTTTTTACGGTTCCTGGCCTTTTGCTGGCCTTTTGCTCACATGTTCTTTCCTGCGTTA
TCCCCTGATTCTGTGGATAACCGTATTACCGCCATGCAT
Features (pLannotate 1.2.2; 15 found; start..end, strand, type, name):
     61..364     +  enhancer       CMV enhancer: human cytomegalovirus immediate early enhancer
    365..568     +  promoter       CMV promoter: human cytomegalovirus (CMV) immediate early promoter
    591..634     +  misc_feature   MCS (fragment): multiple cloning site
    801..3668    +  CDS            Ano1: ANO1_MOUSE - Also known as Tmem16a. Experimental evidence at protein level: Swiss-Prot protein existence level 1. Calcium-activated chloride channel (CaCC) which plays an important role in transepithelial anion transport and smooth muscle contraction (PubMed:28561733, PubMed:29236691, PubMed:29236684). Required for the normal functioning of the interstitial cells of Cajal (ICCs) which generate electrical pacemaker activity in gastrointestinal smooth muscles. Acts as a major contributor to basal and stimulated chloride conductance in airway epithelial cells and plays an important role in trache
   3690..4409    +  CDS            EGFP: the original enhanced GFP (Yang et al., 1996) mammalian codon-optimized
   4426..4509    +  CDS            large T antigen (fragment): large T antigen from SV40 (simian virus 40)
   4532..4653    +  polyA_signal   SV40 poly(A) signal: SV40 polyadenylation signal
   4687..5115    -  rep_origin     f1 ori (sequence partly withheld): f1 bacteriophage origin of replication; arrow indicates direction of (+) strand synthesis
   5142..5246    +  promoter       AmpR promoter: bla
   5248..5605    +  promoter       SV40 promoter: SV40 enhancer and early promoter
   5640..6434    +  CDS            NeoR/KanR: aminoglycoside phosphotransferase from Tn5; aph(3')-II (or nptII); confers resistance to neomycin, kanamycin, and G418 (Geneticin®)
   6455..6607    +  CDS            ble (fragment): BLE_KLEPN - Experimental evidence at protein level: Swiss-Prot protein existence level 1. Binding protein with a strong affinity to the bleomycin family of antibiotics. Binds to CL990; an antimitotic-antibiotic compound. From Klebsiella pneumoniae.
   6666..6713    +  polyA_signal   HSV TK poly(A) signal: herpes simplex virus thymidine kinase polyadenylation signal (Cole and Stacy, 1985)
   6804..6820    -  polyA_signal   bGH poly(A) signal (fragment): bovine growth hormone polyadenylation signal
   7042..7630    +  rep_origin     ori: high-copy-number ColE1/pMB1/pBR322/pUC origin of replication
