[The description below was written by a language model from this plasmid's Addgene catalogue record and pLannotate feature annotations shown in this document.]
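Description:
TMEM16A-I546K-peGFP-N1 is a mammalian expression plasmid of about 7.7 kb built on the peGFP-N1 backbone. It carries mouse TMEM16A (anoctamin 1, Ano1; transcript variant 2) with an I546K point mutation. The Ano1 coding sequence sits downstream of the human cytomegalovirus immediate-early enhancer and promoter and a remnant of the multiple cloning site. It is followed closely by the EGFP coding sequence, the arrangement an N1-type vector uses to fuse EGFP to the C-terminus of the insert, although the record does not explicitly list the tag or confirm the reading frame. An SV40 polyadenylation signal terminates the transcript. The short large T antigen, ble and bGH poly(A) fragments in the automated annotation are most likely partial matches to backbone sequence rather than functional elements.

The plasmid is propagated in E. coli from a high-copy ColE1/pUC-type origin and selected with kanamycin. A single NeoR/KanR (Tn5 aminoglycoside phosphotransferase) gene is preceded by both a bacterial bla promoter and the SV40 enhancer/early promoter and ends in an HSV TK poly(A) signal. It therefore confers kanamycin resistance in bacteria and can allow G418 selection in mammalian cells. An f1 origin is also present, which allows single-stranded DNA production.

TMEM16A is a calcium-activated chloride channel. The associated publication examines whether TMEM16 and OSCA/TMEM63 family proteins share a conserved potential to permeate both ions and phospholipids. This suggests the construct is meant for expressing the fluorescently marked I546K mutant in transfected mammalian cells to test how the substitution alters permeation. The record does not describe the mutant's phenotype.
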