Addgene plasmid #228582: TMEM16A-I546K-peGFP-N1
Depositing lab: Huanghe Yang. Publication: TMEM16 and OSCA/TMEM63 proteins share a conserved potential to permeate ions and phospholipids. Lowry AJ, Liang P, Song M, Serena Wan YC, Pei ZM, Yang H, Zhang Y. bioRxiv [Preprint]. 2024 Sep 3:2024.02.04.578431. doi: 10.1101/2024.02.04.578431. PubMed 38370744.
Backbone
  Vector backbone: peGFP-N1
  Vector type: Mammalian Expression
Growth in bacteria
  Bacterial resistance: Kanamycin, 50 μg/mL
  Growth temperature: 37°C
  Growth strain: DH5alpha
  Copy number: High Copy
Gene/Insert
  Gene/Insert name: TMEM16A/anoctamin 1 (Ano1), transcript variant 2
  Species: M. musculus (mouse)
  Mutation: I546K
  Entrez Gene: Ano1 (a.k.a. Tmem16a)
  Cloning method: Unknown
Terms and licenses: Academic/Nonprofit Terms; Industry Terms: Not Available to Industry
Depositor comments: Please visit https://doi.org/10.1101/2024.02.04.578431 for bioRxiv preprint.
How to cite: TMEM16A-I546K-peGFP-N1 was a gift from Huanghe Yang (Addgene plasmid # 228582 ; http://n2t.net/addgene:228582 ; RRID:Addgene_228582)
